Addgene plasmid #130925: pLY56
Purpose: A CRISPR activation device with the necessary genes (dcas9 controlled by Ptet, pspFΔHTH::λN22plus controlled by promoter J23106), and the reporter part (PpspA-LEA4B4 with sfgfp::ASV).
Depositing lab: Baojun Wang. Depositing organization: University of Edinburgh. Publication: Engineered CRISPRa enables programmable eukaryote-like gene activation in bacteria. Liu Y, Wan X, Wang B. Nat Commun. 2019 Aug 26;10(1):3693. doi: 10.1038/s41467-019-11479-0. PubMed 31451697.
Backbone
  Vector backbone: pSB4A3mut
  Backbone manufacturer: Original version designed by: Reshma Shetty; Mutations introduced by: unknown
  Backbone size w/o insert (bp): 3337
  Total vector size (bp): 10491
  Vector type: Bacterial Expression, Synthetic Biology
Growth in bacteria
  Bacterial resistance: Ampicillin, 100 μg/mL
  Growth temperature: 37°C
  Growth strain: DH5alpha
  Growth instructions: Culture in the Lennox’s Luria-Bertani (LB) medium (10 g/L peptone, 5 g/L yeast extract, 5 g/L NaCl)
  Copy number: Low Copy
Gene/Insert 1
  Gene/Insert name: dcas9
  Species: Streptococcus pyogenes
  Insert size (bp): 4170
  Mutation: Mutations D10A and H840A on WT cas9. Synonymous mutation at R63 of dcas9 (CGT>CGC); Synonymous mutation at R447 of dcas9 (CGA>CGT)
  Promoter: Ptet
  Cloning method: Unknown
  Sequencing primers: 5′ TGCCACCTGACGTCTAAGAA; 3′ TGCGCTGTTAATCACTTTACTTTTATCTAATCTTG
Gene/Insert 2
  Gene/Insert name: tetR
  Species: E. coli
  Insert size (bp): 790
  Mutation: Synonymous mutation at S2 of tetR (TCT>TCA)
  Promoter: Ptet
  Cloning method: Unknown
  Sequencing primers: 5′ GAGCTGTCCGTTTGAGGCGAGTCGCTTCCGCTG; 3′ CACGAATATTTCCCGGCCAACGATAATTCAGC
Gene/Insert 3
  Gene/Insert name: pspFΔHTH::λN22plus
  Species: Synthetic; E. coli
  Insert size (bp): 1084
  Mutation: The HTH domain of the pspF gene was deleted (297-326). Mutations D2N and Q4R in the λN22 domain.
  Promoter: Anderson promoter: J23106
  Tag / fusion protein: pspFΔHTH::λN22plus (C terminal on insert)
  Cloning method: Restriction Enzyme; 5′ cloning site XbaI (destroyed during cloning); 3′ cloning site SpeI (destroyed during cloning)
  Sequencing primers: 5′ AGCATCAAGTCGCTAAAGAAGAAAGGGAAACACCTACTACTG; 3′ CTCGCCACGCACGGAAAACTTATGACCGTTGAC
Gene/Insert 4
  Gene/Insert name: sfgfp
  Species: Synthetic
  Insert size (bp): 1110
  Promoter: PpspA-LEA4B4
  Tag / fusion protein: ASV tag (C terminal on insert)
  Cloning method: Restriction Enzyme; 5′ cloning site XbaI (destroyed during cloning); 3′ cloning site SpeI, PstI (not destroyed)
  Sequencing primers: 5′ CTGCAACTCAGTTTGCAAATGAATGCAC; 3′ ATTACCGCCTTTGAGTGAGC
Terms and licenses: Academic/Nonprofit Terms; Industry Terms: Not Available to Industry
Depositor comments: The Top10 bacterial strain should be used for downstream applications
How to cite: pLY56 was a gift from Baojun Wang (Addgene plasmid # 130925 ; http://n2t.net/addgene:130925 ; RRID:Addgene_130925)
