[The description below was written by a language model from this plasmid's Addgene catalogue record and pLannotate feature annotations shown in this document.]
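Description:
pLY56 is a 10.5 kb bacterial expression and synthetic biology plasmid that packages most of a CRISPR activation (CRISPRa) device for E. coli on a single low-copy vector. It is built on pSB4A3mut, a mutated BioBrick backbone. Replication relies on the pSC101 origin together with its Rep101 (RepA) protein, and selection is by ampicillin through the bla gene. BioBrick prefix and suffix scars and several transcription terminators flank the functional modules.

The payload has three working parts. A catalytically dead Streptococcus pyogenes Cas9 (D10A, H840A, plus two synonymous changes) is transcribed from Ptet. The tetR repressor is encoded divergently from the overlapping tetR/tetA promoter region, so dCas9 levels can be tuned with a tetracycline-type inducer. The activator is a fusion of PspF lacking its helix-turn-helix DNA-binding domain to λN22plus, an RNA-binding peptide from phage λ N protein carrying D2N and Q4R mutations. It is expressed constitutively from the Anderson promoter J23106, which the automated annotation labels as a J23119 fragment, a related family member. PspF normally activates the phage shock protein operon. Without its own DNA-binding domain, the fusion presumably reaches its target through the λN peptide binding a cognate RNA element on the guide RNA.

The reporter is superfolder GFP with a C-terminal ASV ssrA-type degradation tag for faster turnover, driven by the engineered PpspA-LEA4B4 promoter. A hammerhead ribozyme (sTRSV HHRz) is annotated upstream of the reporter coding sequence, a part commonly used to insulate the transcript's 5′ end. No guide RNA cassette is listed in the record, so the guide is evidently supplied separately. The plasmid is used to measure programmable gene activation in bacteria.
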