Features (pLannotate 1.2.2; 18 found; start..end, strand, type, name):
    507..556     -  misc_RNA       sTRSV HHRz: hammerhead ribozyme from the tobacco ringspot virus satellite RNA (Khvorova et al., 2003)
    807..860     -  CDS            λ N peptide (fragment): N-terminal RNA-binding domain from the λ bacteriophage antiterminator protein N (Baron-Benhamou et al., 2004)
    873..1760    -  CDS            pspF (fragment): PSPF_ECOLI - Also known as ycjB. Experimental evidence at protein level: Swiss-Prot protein existence level 1. Transcriptional activator for the phage shock protein (psp) operon (pspABCDE) and pspG gene. From Escherichia coli (strain K12).
   1788..1816    -  promoter       J23119 promoter (fragment): bacterial promoter (Registry of Standard Biological Parts BBa J23119)
   1891..2511    -  CDS            tetR: TETR2_ECOLX - Experimental evidence at protein level: Swiss-Prot protein existence level 1. TetR is the repressor of the tetracycline resistance element; its N-terminal region forms a helix-turn-helix structure and binds DNA. Binding of tetracycline to TetR reduces the repressor affinity for the tetracycline resistance gene (tetA) promoter operator sites. From Escherichia coli.
   2530..2585    +  promoter       tetR/tetA promoters: tetR; overlapping promoters for bacterial tetR and tetA
   2621..6725    +  CDS            dCas9 (fragment): catalytically dead mutant of the Cas9 endonuclease from the Streptococcus pyogenes Type II CRISPR/Cas system RNA-guided DNA-binding protein that lacks endonuclease activity due to the D10A mutation in the RuvC catalytic domain and the H840A mutation in the HNH catalytic domain
   6791..6812    -  misc_feature   BioBrick prefix: BioBrick prefix for parts that do not start with "ATG"
   6815..6858    +  terminator     bacterial terminator: putative bacterial transcription terminator
   6945..7049    +  promoter       AmpR promoter: bla
   7050..7910    +  CDS            AmpR: β-lactamase; bla; confers resistance to ampicillin, carbenicillin, and related antibiotics
   7940..8034    +  terminator     lambda t0 terminator: transcription terminator from phage lambda
   8526..8748    +  rep_origin     pSC101 ori: low-copy replication origin that requires the Rep101 protein
   8796..9746    +  CDS            Rep101: RepA protein needed for replication with the pSC101 origin; rep101
  10049..10106   -  terminator     his operon terminator: This putative transcriptin terminator from the E. coli his operon has a 2-bp deletion introduced during synthesis. Its efficiency has not been determined.
  10107..10127   -  misc_feature   BioBrick suffix: universal suffix for all parts
  10204..10227   -  CDS            ssrA tag (LVA) (fragment): C-terminal peptide that mediates degradation in bacteria through the ClpXP and ClpAP proteases (McGinness et al., 2006) mutant LVA variant that confers accelerated degradation under some conditions (Andersen et al., 1998)
  10234..456     -  CDS            superfolder GFP (across the origin): GFP variant that folds robustly even when fused to poorly folded proteins (Pédelacq et al., 2006)
>Addgene plasmid #130925 | pLY56 | addgene full sequence | sequence record 257326 | Addgene NGS Result
GATGTAAACATTGTGGCTGTTAAAATTGTATTCCAGCTTATGGCCCAGGATATTGCCGTCTTCTTTAAAG
TCAATGCCTTTCAGCTCAATGCGGTTTACCAGGGTATCGCCTTCAAATTTCACTTCCGCACGCGTTTTGT
ACGTGCCGTCATCCTTAAAGGAAATCGTGCGTTCCTGCACATAGCCTTCCGGCATGGCGGACTTGAAGAA
GTCATGCTGCTTCATATGGTCCGGATAACGAGCAAAGCACTGAACACCATAAGTCAGCGTCGTTACCAGA
GTCGGCCAAGGTACCGGCAGTTTACCAGTAGTACAGATGAACTTCAGCGTCAGTTTACCATTAGTTGCGT
CACCTTCACCCTCGCCACGCACGGAAAACTTATGACCGTTGACATCACCATCCAGTTCCACCAGAATAGG
GACGACACCAGTGAACAGCTCTTCGCCTTTACGCATATGGTATTTCTCCTCTTTAATCTCTAGTTAAACA
AAATTATTTGTAGAGGCTGTTTCGTCCTCACGGACTCATCAGACCGGAAAGCACATCCGGTGACAGCTCT
CTAGTATTTGCGTTCAGGATTGTCCTGCTGAACTGTTAATACAATTTGCGTGCCAATTTTTTATCTTTTT
GATTTATAAAGATCTGATTGAAGAATCAACAGCAACATGCCAGGATGAGTTAGCGAATTACACTAACCGT
TATTTCCGAACGATCACCGGGGAACGAAGCGAGATAACTTCTAGTAGGGAGACCAGAAACAAAAAAAGGC
CGCGTTAGCGGCCTTCAATAATTGGCTCTAGTATTAATTTGCTGCTTTCCATTGAGCCTGTTTCTCTGCG
CGACGTTCGCGGCGGCGTGTGCGTGCATTCATTTGCAAACTGAGTTGCAGCAACTCTTTTTCCTGCTGCA
TCTGAAACTCACGTAAATCCAGCGGCAGTGTTGGAAGCGAGGTGGTTTCTGAAACGGCGATAGCGTCTTC
AGGCGGACGCCGTTTAAAGGGATCAATAATGATGTCATCAAGCGGATAATCGCTGGTGCCGTGGCGATAC
ACTGAACGTTCCACCACGTTTTTCAATTCACGAATATTTCCCGGCCAACGATAATTCAGCAATGTTTCTC
TGGCGCGCTCCGTAAACCCCGGGAACAGAGGCAGCTTGATTTCCCGACACATCTGGATGGCAAAGTATTC
TGCCATCAACATTATGTCGCTTTCGCGCTCGCGCAGTGGTGGCAGTTGTACAACATCAAAAGCCAGTCGG
TCGAGCAGGTCAGCGCGAAAAGTGCCTTCATTGACCATCGCCGGGAGATCGGCATTCGTCGCGCATACCA
ACCGCACATTCACCTGCAATGGTTGGCTGCCGCCAACGCGCTCCAGTTCACCGTACTCAATCACGCGCAA
TAATTTCTCCTGCACCATCATCGGTGCCGTAGCGAGTTCATCAAGAAATAGCGTACCGCCGTCGGCACGT
TCAAATCTCCCTGGATGACGTTTTTGCGCACCGGTAAACGCCCCCGCTTCGTGACCAAACAGTTCGGAAT
CCAGCAGATTTTCATTTAACGCCGCGCAGTTAAGGGAAATAAACGGCCCTTGCCAACGGGAGGAGAGATA
ATGCAGGCGGCTGGCAATCAGCTCTTTACCGGTGCCGCGTTCGCCGATGATGAGCACCGGTTTGTCCAGC
GGTGCGAGATGCGAAACCTGTTCCAGCACTTCGAGAAAGCTGTTCGCCTCACCAAGTAAATTATCTTTGT
ATTCTGCCATCTAGTACTTTCCTGTGTGACTCTAGTAGCTAGCACTATACCTAGGACTGAGCTAGCCGTA
AACTCTAGTAGGGAGACCAGAAACAAAAAAAGGCCGCGTTAGCGGCCTTCAATAATTGGCTCTAGTATTA
AGACCCACTTTCACATTTAAGTTGTTTTTCTAATCCGCATATGATCAATTCAAGGCCGAATAAGAAGGCT
GGCTCTGCACCTTGGTGATCAAATAATTCGATAGCTTGTCGTAATAATGGCGGCATACTATCAGTAGTAG
GTGTTTCCCTTTCTTCTTTAGCGACTTGATGCTCTTGATCTTCCAATACGCAACCTAAAGTAAAATGCCC
CACAGCGCTGAGTGCATATAATGCATTCTCTAGTGAAAAACCTTGTTGGCATAAAAAGGCTAATTGATTT
TCGAGAGTTTCATACTGTTTTTCTGTAGGCCGTGTACCTAAATGTACTTTTGCTCCATCGCGATGACTTA
GTAAAGCACATCTAAAACTTTTAGCGTTATTACGTAAAAAATCTTGCCAGCTTTCCCCTTCTAAAGGGCA
AAAGTGAGTATGGTGCCTATCTAACATCTCAATGGCTAAGGCGTCGAGCAAAGCCCGCTTATTTTTTACA
TGCCAATACAATGTAGGCTGCTCTACACCTAGCTTCTGGGCGAGTTTACGGGTTGTTAAACCTTCGATTC
CGACCTCATTAAGCAGCTCTAATGCGCTGTTAATCACTTTACTTTTATCTAATCTTGACATCATTAATTC
CTAATTTTTGTTGACACTCTATCGTTGATAGAGTTATTTTACCACTCCCTATCAGTGATAGAGAAAAGAA
TTGAAAAGATCTAAAGAGGAGAAAGGATCTATGGATAAGAAATACTCAATAGGCTTAGCTATCGGCACAA
ATAGCGTCGGATGGGCGGTGATCACTGATGAATATAAGGTTCCGTCTAAAAAGTTCAAGGTTCTGGGAAA
TACAGACCGCCACAGTATCAAAAAAAATCTTATAGGGGCTCTTTTATTTGACAGTGGAGAGACAGCGGAA
GCGACTCGCCTCAAACGGACAGCTCGTAGAAGGTATACACGTCGGAAGAATCGTATTTGTTATCTACAGG
AGATTTTTTCAAATGAGATGGCGAAAGTAGATGATAGTTTCTTTCATCGACTTGAAGAGTCTTTTTTGGT
GGAAGAAGACAAGAAGCATGAACGTCATCCTATTTTTGGAAATATAGTAGATGAAGTTGCTTATCATGAG
AAATATCCAACTATCTATCATCTGCGAAAAAAATTGGTAGATTCTACTGATAAAGCGGATTTGCGCTTAA
TCTATTTGGCCTTAGCGCATATGATTAAGTTTCGTGGTCATTTTTTGATTGAGGGAGATTTAAATCCTGA
TAATAGTGATGTGGACAAACTATTTATCCAGTTGGTACAAACCTACAATCAATTATTTGAAGAAAACCCT
ATTAACGCAAGTGGAGTAGATGCTAAAGCGATTCTTTCTGCACGATTGAGTAAATCAAGACGATTAGAAA
ATCTCATTGCTCAGCTCCCCGGTGAGAAGAAAAATGGCTTATTTGGGAATCTCATTGCTTTGTCATTGGG
TTTGACCCCTAATTTTAAATCAAATTTTGATTTGGCAGAAGATGCTAAATTACAGCTTTCAAAAGATACT
TACGATGATGATTTAGATAATTTATTGGCGCAAATTGGAGATCAATATGCTGATTTGTTTTTGGCAGCTA
AGAATTTATCAGATGCTATTTTACTTTCAGATATCCTAAGAGTAAATACTGAAATAACTAAGGCTCCCCT
ATCAGCTTCAATGATTAAACGCTACGATGAACATCATCAAGACTTGACTCTTTTAAAAGCTTTAGTTCGA
CAACAACTTCCAGAAAAGTATAAAGAAATCTTTTTTGATCAATCAAAAAACGGATATGCAGGTTATATTG
ATGGGGGAGCTAGCCAAGAAGAATTTTATAAATTTATCAAACCAATTTTAGAAAAAATGGATGGTACTGA
GGAATTATTGGTGAAACTAAATCGTGAAGATTTGCTGCGCAAGCAACGGACCTTTGACAACGGCTCTATT
CCCCATCAAATTCACTTGGGTGAGCTGCATGCTATTTTGAGAAGACAAGAAGACTTTTATCCATTTTTAA
AAGACAATCGTGAGAAGATTGAAAAAATCTTGACTTTTCGTATTCCTTATTATGTTGGTCCATTGGCGCG
TGGCAATAGTCGTTTTGCATGGATGACTCGGAAGTCTGAAGAAACAATTACCCCATGGAATTTTGAAGAA
GTTGTCGATAAAGGTGCTTCAGCTCAATCATTTATTGAACGCATGACAAACTTTGATAAAAATCTTCCAA
ATGAAAAAGTACTACCAAAACATAGTTTGCTTTATGAGTATTTTACGGTTTATAACGAATTGACAAAGGT
CAAATATGTTACTGAAGGAATGCGAAAACCAGCATTTCTTTCAGGTGAACAGAAGAAAGCCATTGTTGAT
TTACTCTTCAAAACAAATCGAAAAGTAACCGTTAAGCAATTAAAAGAAGATTATTTCAAAAAAATAGAAT
GTTTTGATAGTGTTGAAATTTCAGGAGTTGAAGATAGATTTAATGCTTCATTAGGTACCTACCATGATTT
GCTAAAAATTATTAAAGATAAAGATTTTTTGGATAATGAAGAAAATGAAGATATCTTAGAGGATATTGTT
TTAACATTGACCTTATTTGAAGATAGGGAGATGATTGAGGAAAGACTTAAAACATATGCTCACCTCTTTG
ATGATAAGGTGATGAAACAGCTTAAACGTCGCCGTTATACTGGTTGGGGACGTTTGTCTCGAAAATTGAT
TAATGGTATTAGGGATAAGCAATCTGGCAAAACAATATTAGATTTTTTGAAATCAGATGGTTTTGCCAAT
CGCAATTTTATGCAGCTGATCCATGATGATAGTTTGACATTTAAAGAAGACATTCAAAAAGCACAAGTGT
CTGGACAAGGCGATAGTTTACATGAACATATTGCAAATTTAGCTGGTAGCCCTGCTATTAAAAAAGGTAT
TTTACAGACTGTAAAAGTTGTTGATGAATTGGTCAAAGTAATGGGGCGGCATAAGCCAGAAAATATCGTT
ATTGAAATGGCACGTGAAAATCAGACAACTCAAAAGGGCCAGAAAAATTCGCGAGAGCGTATGAAACGAA
TCGAAGAAGGTATCAAAGAATTAGGAAGTCAGATTCTTAAAGAGCATCCTGTTGAAAATACTCAATTGCA
AAATGAAAAGCTCTATCTCTATTATCTCCAAAATGGAAGAGACATGTATGTGGACCAAGAATTAGATATT
AATCGTTTAAGTGATTATGATGTCGATGCCATTGTTCCACAAAGTTTCCTTAAAGACGATTCAATAGACA
ATAAGGTCTTAACGCGTTCTGATAAAAATCGTGGTAAATCGGATAACGTTCCAAGTGAAGAAGTAGTCAA
AAAGATGAAAAACTATTGGAGACAACTTCTAAACGCCAAGTTAATCACTCAACGTAAGTTTGATAATTTA
ACGAAAGCTGAACGTGGAGGTTTGAGTGAACTTGATAAAGCTGGTTTTATCAAACGCCAATTGGTTGAAA
CTCGCCAAATCACTAAGCATGTGGCACAAATTTTGGATAGTCGCATGAATACTAAATACGATGAAAATGA
TAAACTTATTCGAGAGGTTAAAGTGATTACCTTAAAATCTAAATTAGTTTCTGACTTCCGAAAAGATTTC
CAATTCTATAAAGTACGTGAGATTAACAATTACCATCATGCCCATGATGCGTATCTAAATGCCGTCGTTG
GAACTGCTTTGATTAAGAAATATCCAAAACTTGAATCGGAGTTTGTCTATGGTGATTATAAAGTTTATGA
TGTTCGTAAAATGATTGCTAAGTCTGAGCAAGAAATAGGCAAAGCAACCGCAAAATATTTCTTTTACTCT
AATATCATGAACTTCTTCAAAACAGAAATTACACTTGCAAATGGAGAGATTCGCAAACGCCCTCTAATCG
AAACTAATGGGGAAACTGGAGAAATTGTCTGGGATAAAGGGCGAGATTTTGCCACAGTGCGCAAAGTATT
GTCCATGCCCCAAGTCAATATTGTCAAGAAAACAGAAGTACAGACAGGCGGATTCTCCAAGGAGTCAATT
TTACCAAAAAGAAATTCGGACAAGCTTATTGCTCGTAAAAAAGACTGGGATCCAAAAAAATATGGTGGTT
TTGATAGTCCAACGGTAGCTTATTCAGTCCTAGTGGTTGCTAAGGTGGAAAAAGGGAAATCGAAGAAGTT
AAAATCCGTTAAAGAGTTACTAGGGATCACAATTATGGAAAGAAGTTCCTTTGAAAAAAATCCGATTGAC
TTTTTAGAAGCTAAAGGATATAAGGAAGTTAAAAAAGACTTAATCATTAAACTACCTAAATATAGTCTTT
TTGAGTTAGAAAACGGTCGTAAACGGATGCTGGCTAGTGCCGGAGAATTACAAAAAGGAAATGAGCTGGC
TCTGCCAAGCAAATATGTGAATTTTTTATATTTAGCTAGTCATTATGAAAAGTTGAAGGGTAGTCCAGAA
GATAACGAACAAAAACAATTGTTTGTGGAGCAGCATAAGCATTATTTAGATGAGATTATTGAGCAAATCA
GTGAATTTTCTAAGCGTGTTATTTTAGCAGATGCCAATTTAGATAAAGTTCTTAGTGCATATAACAAACA
TAGAGACAAACCAATACGTGAACAAGCAGAAAATATTATTCATTTATTTACGTTGACGAATCTTGGAGCT
CCCGCTGCTTTTAAATATTTTGATACAACAATTGATCGTAAACGATATACGTCTACAAAAGAAGTTTTAG
ATGCCACTCTTATCCATCAATCCATCACTGGTCTTTATGAAACACGCATTGATTTGAGTCAGCTAGGAGG
TGACTAATACTAGAGCCAATTATTGAAGGGGAGCGGGAAACCGCTCCCCTTTTTTTGTTTCTGGTCTCCC
CTCTAGAAGCGGCCGCGAATTCCAGAAATCATCCTTAGCGAAAGCTAAGGATTTTTTTTATCTGAAATTC
TGCCTCGTGATACGCCTATTTTTATAGGTTAATGTCATGATAATAATGGTTTCTTAGACGTCAGGTGGCA
CCATGGGAAATGTGCGCGGAACCCCTATTTGTTTATTTTTCTAAATACATTCAAATATGTATCCGCTCAT
GAGACAATAACCCTGATAAATGCTTCAATAATATTGAAAAAGGAAGAGTATGAGTATTCAACATTTCCGT
GTCGCCCTTATTCCCTTTTTTGCGGCATTTTGCCTTCCTGTTTTTGCTCACCCAGAAACGCTGGTGAAAG
TAAAAGATGCTGAAGATCAGTTGGGTGCACGAGTGGGTTACATCGAACTGGATCTCAACAGCGGTAAGAT
CCTTGAGAGTTTTCGCCCCGAAGAACGTTTTCCAATGATGAGCACTTTTAAAGTTCTGCTATGTGGCGCG
GTATTATCCCGTATTGACGCCGGGCAAGAGCAACTCGGTCGCCGCATACACTATTCTCAGAATGACTTGG
TTGAGTACTCACCAGTCACAGAAAAGCATCTTACGGATGGCATGACAGTAAGAGAATTATGCAGTGCTGC
CATAACCATGAGTGATAACACTGCGGCCAACTTACTTCTGACAACGATCGGAGGACCGAAGGAGCTAACC
GCTTTTTTGCACAACATGGGGGATCATGTAACTCGCCTTGATCGTTGGGAACCGGAGCTGAATGAAGCCA
TACCAAACGACGAGCGTGACACCACGATGCCTGTAGCAATGGCAACAACGTTGCGCAAACTATTAACTGG
CGAACTACTTACTCTAGCTTCCCGGCAACAATTAATAGACTGGATGGAGGCGGATAAAGTTGCAGGACCA
CTTCTGCGCTCGGCCCTTCCGGCTGGCTGGTTTATTGCTGATAAATCTGGAGCCGGTGAGCGTGGGTCTC
GCGGTATCATTGCAGCACTGGGGCCAGATGGTAAGCCCTCCCGTATCGTAGTTATCTACACGACGGGGAG
TCAGGCAACTATGGATGAACGAAATAGACAGATCGCTGAGATAGGTGCCTCACTGATTAAGCATTGGTAA
CTGTCAGACCAAGTTTACGAGCTCGCTTGGACTCCTGTTGATAGATCCAGTAATGACCTCAGAACTCCAT
CTGGATTTGTTCAGAACGCTCGGTTGCCGCCGGGCGTTTTTTATTGGTGAGAATCCAAGCACTAGGGACA
GTAAGACGGGTAAGCCTGTTGATGATACCGCTGCCTTACTGGGTGCATTAGCCAGTCTGAATGACCTGTC
ACGGGATAATCCGAAGTGGTCAGACTGGAAAATCAGAGGGCAGGAACTGCTGAACAGCAAAAAGTCAGAT
AGCACCACATAGCAGACCCGCCATAAAACGCCCTGAGAAGCCCGTGACGGGCTTTTCTTGTATTATGGGT
AGTTTCCTTGCATGAATCCATAAAAGGCGCCTGTAGTGCCATTTACCCCCATTCACTGCCAGAGCCGTGA
GCGCAGCGAACTGAATGTCACGAAAAAGACAGCGACTCAGGTGCCTGATGGTCGGAGACAAAAGGAATAT
TCAGCGATTTGCCCGAGCTTGCGAGGGTGCTACTTAAGCCTTTAGGGTTTTAAGGTCTGTTTTGTAGAGG
AGCAAACAGCGTTTGCGACATCCTTTTGTAATACTGCGGAACTGACTAAAGTAGTGAGTTATACACAGGG
CTGGGATCTATTCTTTTTATCTTTTTTTATTCTTTCTTTATTCTATAAATTATAACCACTTGAATATAAA
CAAAAAAAACACACAAAGGTCTAGCGGAATTTACAGAGGGTCTAGCAGAATTTACAAGTTTTCCAGCAAA
GGTCTAGCAGAATTTACAGATACCCACAACTCAAAGGAAAAGGACATGTAATTATCATTGACTAGCCCAT
CTCAATTGGTATAGTGATTAAAATCACCTAGACCAATTGAGATGTATGTCTGAATTAGTTGTTTTCAAAG
CAAATGAACTAGCGATTAGTCGCTATGACTTAACGGAGCATGAAACCAAGCTAATTTTATGCTGTGTGGC
ACTACTCAACCCCACGATTGAAAACCCTACAAGGAAAGAACGGACGGTATCGTTCACTTATAACCAATAC
GCTCAGATGATGAACATCAGTAGGGAAAATGCTTATGGTGTATTAGCTAAAGCAACCAGAGAGCTGATGA
CGAGAACTGTGGAAATCAGGAATCCTTTGGTTAAAGGCTTTGAGATTTTCCAGTGGACAAACTATGCCAA
GTTCTCAAGCGAAAAATTAGAATTAGTTTTTAGTGAAGAGATATTGCCTTATCTTTTCCAGTTAAAAAAA
TTCATAAAATATAATCTGGAACATGTTAAGTCTTTTGAAAACAAATACTCTATGAGGATTTATGAGTGGT
TATTAAAAGAACTAACACAAAAGAAAACTCACAAGGCAAATATAGAGATTAGCCTTGATGAATTTAAGTT
CATGTTAATGCTTGAAAATAACTACCATGAGTTTAAAAGGCTTAACCAATGGGTTTTGAAACCAATAAGT
AAAGATTTAAACACTTACAGCAATATGAAATTGGTGGTTGATAAGCGAGGCCGCCCGACTGATACGTTGA
TTTTCCAAGTTGAACTAGATAGACAAATGGATCTCGTAACCGAACTTGAGAACAACCAGATAAAAATGAA
TGGTGACAAAATACCAACAACCATTACATCAGATTCCTACCTACATAACGGACTAAGAAAAACACTACAC
GATGCTTTAACTGCAAAAATTCAGCTCACCAGTTTTGAGGCAAAATTTTTGAGTGACATGCAAAGTAAGT
ATGATCTCAATGGTTCGTTCTCATGGCTCACGCAAAAACAACGAACCACACTAGAGAACATACTGGCTAA
ATACGGAAGGATCTGAGGTTCTTATGGCTCTTGTATCTATCAGTGAAGCATCAAGACTAACAAACAAAAG
TAGAACAACTGTTCACCGTTACATATCAAAGGGAAAACTGTCCATATGCACAGATGAAAACGGTGTAAAA
AAGATAGATACATCAGAGCTTTTACGAGTTTTTGGTGCATTCAAAGCTGTTCACCATGAACAGATCGACA
ATGTAACCTCGAGATTACCGCCTTTGAGTGAGCTGATACCGCTCGCCGCAGCCGAACGACCGAGCGCAGC
GAGTCAGTGAGCGAGGAAGCCTGCATAACGCGAAGTAATCTTTTCGGTTTTAAAGAAAAAGGGCAGGGTG
GTGACACCTTGCCCTTTTTTGCCGGACTGCAGCGGCCGCTACTAGTAGGGAGACCAGAAACAAAAAAAGG
CCCCCCGTTAGGGAGGCCTTCAATAATTGGCTCTAGTATTATTAAACTGATGCAGCGTAGTTTTCGTCGT
TTGCAGCAGGCCTTTTGTACAGTTCATCCATACCATGCGTGATGCCCGCTGCGGTTACGAACTCCAGCAG
AACCATATGATCGCGTTTCTCGTTCGGATCTTTAGACAGAACGCTTTGCGTGCTCAGATAGTGATTGTCT
GGCAGCAGAACAGGACCATCACCGATTGGAGTGTTTTGCTGGTAGTGATCAGCCAGCTGCACGCTGCCAT
CCTCCACGTTGTGGCGAATTTTAAAATTCGCTTTAATGCCATTTTTTTGTTTATCGGCGGT
